>Addgene plasmid #69307 | pYPQ158 | depositor full sequence | sequence record 122145 | Full Sequence
TGGACCAGCCAGGACAGAAATGCCTCGACTTCGCTGCTACCCAAGGTTGCCGGGTGACGCACACCGTGGA
AACGGATGAAGGCACGAACCCAGTGGACATAAGCCTGTTCGGTTCGTAAGCTGTAATGCAAGTAGCGTAT
GCGCTCACGCAACTGGTCCAGAACCTTGACCGAACGCAGCGGTGGTAACGGCGCAGTGGCGGTTTTCATG
GCTTGTTATGACTGTTTTTTTGGGGTACAGTCTATGCCTCGGGCATCCAAGCAGCAAGCGCGTTACGCCG
TGGGTCGATGTTTGATGTTATGGAGCAGCAACGATGTTACGCAGCAGGGCAGTCGCCCTAAAACAAAGTT
AAACATCATGAGGGAAGCGGTGATCGCCGAAGTATCGACTCAACTATCAGAGGTAGTTGGCGTCATCGAG
CGCCATCTCGAACCGACGTTGCTGGCCGTACATTTGTACGGCTCCGCAGTGGATGGCGGCCTGAAGCCAC
ACAGTGATATTGATTTGCTGGTTACGGTGACCGTAAGGCTTGATGAAACAACGCGGCGAGCTTTGATCAA
CGACCTTTTGGAAACTTCGGCTTCCCCTGGAGAGAGCGAGATTCTCCGCGCTGTAGAAGTCACCATTGTT
GTGCACGACGACATCATTCCGTGGCGTTATCCAGCTAAGCGCGAACTGCAATTTGGAGAATGGCAGCGCA
ATGACATTCTTGCAGGTATCTTCGAGCCAGCCACGATCGACATTGATCTGGCTATCTTGCTGACAAAAGC
AAGAGAACATAGCGTTGCCTTGGTAGGTCCAGCGGCGGAGGAACTCTTTGATCCGGTTCCTGAACAGGAT
CTATTTGAGGCGCTAAATGAAACCTTAACGCTATGGAACTCGCCGCCCGACTGGGCTGGCGATGAGCGAA
ATGTAGTGCTTACGTTGTCCCGCATTTGGTACAGCGCAGTAACCGGCAAAATCGCGCCGAAGGATGTCGC
TGCCGACTGGGCAATGGAGCGCCTGCCGGCCCAGTATCAGCCCGTCATACTTGAAGCTAGACAGGCTTAT
CTTGGACAAGAAGAAGATCGCTTGGCCTCGCGCGCAGATCAGTTGGAAGAATTTGTCCACTACGTGAAAG
GCGAGATCACCAAGGTAGTCGGCAAATAACCCTCGAGCCACCCATGACCAAAATCCCTTAACGTGAGTTA
CGCGTCGTTCCACTGAGCGTCAGACCCCGTAGAAAAGATCAAAGGATCTTCTTGAGATCCTTTTTTTCTG
CGCGTAATCTGCTGCTTGCAAACAAAAAAACCACCGCTACCAGCGGTGGTTTGTTTGCCGGATCAAGAGC
TACCAACTCTTTTTCCGAAGGTAACTGGCTTCAGCAGAGCGCAGATACCAAATACTGTCCTTCTAGTGTA
GCCGTAGTTAGGCCACCACTTCAAGAACTCTGTAGCACCGCCTACATACCTCGCTCTGCTAATCCTGTTA
CCAGTGGCTGCTGCCAGTGGCGATAAGTCGTGTCTTACCGGGTTGGACTCAAGACGATAGTTACCGGATA
AGGCGCAGCGGTCGGGCTGAACGGGGGGTTCGTGCACACAGCCCAGCTTGGAGCGAACGACCTACACCGA
ACTGAGATACCTACAGCGTGAGCTATGAGAAAGCGCCACGCTTCCCGAAGGGAGAAAGGCGGACAGGTAT
CCGGTAAGCGGCAGGGTCGGAACAGGAGAGCGCACGAGGGAGCTTCCAGGGGGAAACGCCTGGTATCTTT
ATAGTCCTGTCGGGTTTCGCCACCTCTGACTTGAGCGTCGATTTTTGTGATGCTCGTCAGGGGGGCGGAG
CCTATGGAAAAACGCCAGCAACGCGGCCTTTTTACGGTTCCTGGCCTTTTGCTGGCCTTTTGCTCACATG
TTCTTTCCTGCGTTATCCCCTGATTCTGTGGATAACCGTATTACCGCCTTTGAGTGAGCTGATACCGCTC
GCCGCAGCCGAACGACCGAGCGCAGCGAGTCAGTGAGCGAGGAAGCGGAAGAGCGCCCAATACGCAAACC
GCCTCTCCCCGCGCGTTGGCCGATTCATTAATGCAGCTGGCACGACAGGTTTCCCGACTGGAAAGCGGGC
AGTGAGCGCAACGCAATTAATACGCGTACCGCGAGCCAGGAAGAGTTTGTAGAAACGCAAAAAGGCCATC
CGTCAGGATGGCCTTCTGCTTAGTTTGATGCCTGGCAGTTTATGGCGGGCGTCCTGCCCGCCACCCTCCG
GGCCGTTGCTTCACAACGTTCAAATCCGCTCCCGGCGGATTTGTCCTACTCAGGAGAGCGTTCACCGACA
AACAACAGATAAAACGAAAGGCCCAGTCTTCCGACTGAGCCTTTCGTTTTATTTGATGCCTGGCAGTTCC
CTACTCTCGCGTTAACGCTTGCATGGATGTTTTCCCAGTCACGACGTTGTAAAACGACGGCCAGTCTTAA
GCTCGGGCCCCAAATAATGATTTTATTTTGACTGATAGTGACCTGTTCGTTGCAACAAATTGATGAGCAA
TGCTTTTTTATAATGCCAACTTTGTACAAAAAAGCAGGCTCCGAATTCGCCCTTCACCATGACCGGTGCC
ACCATGGACTATAAGGACCACGACGGAGACTACAAGGATCATGATATTGATTACAAAGACGATGACGATA
AGATGGCCCCAAAGAAGAAGCGGAAGGTCGGTATCCACGGAGTCCCAGCAGCCGACAAGAAGTACAGCAT
CGGCCTGGACATCGGCACCAACTCTGTGGGCTGGGCCGTGATCACCGACGAGTACAAGGTGCCCAGCAAG
AAATTCAAGGTGCTGGGCAACACCGACCGGCACAGCATCAAGAAGAACCTGATCGGAGCCCTGCTGTTCG
ACAGCGGCGAAACAGCCGAGGCCACCCGGCTGAAGAGAACCGCCAGAAGAAGATACACCAGACGGAAGAA
CCGGATCTGCTATCTGCAAGAGATCTTCAGCAACGAGATGGCCAAGGTGGACGACAGCTTCTTCCACAGA
CTGGAAGAGTCCTTCCTGGTGGAAGAGGATAAGAAGCACGAGCGGCACCCCATCTTCGGCAACATCGTGG
ACGAGGTGGCCTACCACGAGAAGTACCCCACCATCTACCACCTGAGAAAGAAACTGGTGGACAGCACCGA
CAAGGCCGACCTGCGGCTGATCTATCTGGCCCTGGCCCACATGATCAAGTTCCGGGGCCACTTCCTGATC
GAGGGCGACCTGAACCCCGACAACAGCGACGTGGACAAGCTGTTCATCCAGCTGGTGCAGACCTACAACC
AGCTGTTCGAGGAAAACCCCATCAACGCCAGCGGCGTGGACGCCAAGGCCATCCTGTCTGCCAGACTGAG
CAAGAGCAGACGGCTGGAAAATCTGATCGCCCAGCTGCCCGGCGAGAAGAAGAATGGCCTGTTCGGAAAC
CTGATTGCCCTGAGCCTGGGCCTGACCCCCAACTTCAAGAGCAACTTCGACCTGGCCGAGGATGCCAAAC
TGCAGCTGAGCAAGGACACCTACGACGACGACCTGGACAACCTGCTGGCCCAGATCGGCGACCAGTACGC
CGACCTGTTTCTGGCCGCCAAGAACCTGTCCGACGCCATCCTGCTGAGCGACATCCTGAGAGTGAACACC
GAGATCACCAAGGCCCCCCTGAGCGCCTCTATGATCAAGAGATACGACGAGCACCACCAGGACCTGACCC
TGCTGAAAGCTCTCGTGCGGCAGCAGCTGCCTGAGAAGTACAAAGAGATTTTCTTCGACCAGAGCAAGAA
CGGCTACGCCGGCTACATTGACGGCGGAGCCAGCCAGGAAGAGTTCTACAAGTTCATCAAGCCCATCCTG
GAAAAGATGGACGGCACCGAGGAACTGCTCGTGAAGCTGAACAGAGAGGACCTGCTGCGGAAGCAGCGGA
CCTTCGACAACGGCAGCATCCCCCACCAGATCCACCTGGGAGAGCTGCACGCCATTCTGCGGCGGCAGGA
AGATTTTTACCCATTCCTGAAGGACAACCGGGAAAAGATCGAGAAGATCCTGACCTTCCGCATCCCCTAC
TACGTGGGCCCTCTGGCCAGGGGAAACAGCAGATTCGCCTGGATGACCAGAAAGAGCGAGGAAACCATCA
CCCCCTGGAACTTCGAGGAAGTGGTGGACAAGGGCGCTTCCGCCCAGAGCTTCATCGAGCGGATGACCAA
CTTCGATAAGAACCTGCCCAACGAGAAGGTGCTGCCCAAGCACAGCCTGCTGTACGAGTACTTCACCGTG
TATAACGAGCTGACCAAAGTGAAATACGTGACCGAGGGAATGAGAAAGCCCGCCTTCCTGAGCGGCGAGC
AGAAAAAGGCCATCGTGGACCTGCTGTTCAAGACCAACCGGAAAGTGACCGTGAAGCAGCTGAAAGAGGA
CTACTTCAAGAAAATCGAGTGCTTCGACTCCGTGGAAATCTCCGGCGTGGAAGATCGGTTCAACGCCTCC
CTGGGCACATACCACGATCTGCTGAAAATTATCAAGGACAAGGACTTCCTGGACAATGAGGAAAACGAGG
ACATTCTGGAAGATATCGTGCTGACCCTGACACTGTTTGAGGACAGAGAGATGATCGAGGAACGGCTGAA
AACCTATGCCCACCTGTTCGACGACAAAGTGATGAAGCAGCTGAAGCGGCGGAGATACACCGGCTGGGGC
AGGCTGAGCCGGAAGCTGATCAACGGCATCCGGGACAAGCAGTCCGGCAAGACAATCCTGGATTTCCTGA
AGTCCGACGGCTTCGCCAACAGAAACTTCATGCAGCTGATCCACGACGACAGCCTGACCTTTAAAGAGGA
CATCCAGAAAGCCCAGGTGTCCGGCCAGGGCGATAGCCTGCACGAGCACATTGCCAATCTGGCCGGCAGC
CCCGCCATTAAGAAGGGCATCCTGCAGACAGTGAAGGTGGTGGACGAGCTCGTGAAAGTGATGGGCCGGC
ACAAGCCCGAGAACATCGTGATCGAAATGGCCAGAGAGAACCAGACCACCCAGAAGGGACAGAAGAACAG
CCGCGAGAGAATGAAGCGGATCGAAGAGGGCATCAAAGAGCTGGGCAGCCAGATCCTGAAAGAACACCCC
GTGGAAAACACCCAGCTGCAGAACGAGAAGCTGTACCTGTACTACCTGCAGAATGGGCGGGATATGTACG
TGGACCAGGAACTGGACATCAACCGGCTGTCCGACTACGATGTGGACCATATCGTGCCTCAGAGCTTTCT
GAAGGACGACTCCATCGACAACAAGGTGCTGACCAGAAGCGACAAGAACCGGGGCAAGAGCGACAACGTG
CCCTCCGAAGAGGTCGTGAAGAAGATGAAGAACTACTGGCGGCAGCTGCTGAACGCCAAGCTGATTACCC
AGAGAAAGTTCGACAATCTGACCAAGGCCGAGAGAGGCGGCCTGAGCGAACTGGATAAGGCCGGCTTCAT
CAAGAGACAGCTGGTGGAAACCCGGCAGATCACAAAGCACGTGGCACAGATCCTGGACTCCCGGATGAAC
ACTAAGTACGACGAGAATGACAAGCTGATCCGGGAAGTGAAAGTGATCACCCTGAAGTCCAAGCTGGTGT
CCGATTTCCGGAAGGATTTCCAGTTTTACAAAGTGCGCGAGATCAACAACTACCACCACGCCCACGACGC
CTACCTGAACGCCGTCGTGGGAACCGCCCTGATCAAAAAGTACCCTAAGCTGGAAAGCGAGTTCGTGTAC
GGCGACTACAAGGTGTACGACGTGCGGAAGATGATCGCCAAGAGCGAGCAGGAAATCGGCAAGGCTACCG
CCAAGTACTTCTTCTACAGCAACATCATGAACTTTTTCAAGACCGAGATTACCCTGGCCAACGGCGAGAT
CCGGAAGCGGCCTCTGATCGAGACAAACGGCGAAACCGGGGAGATCGTGTGGGATAAGGGCCGGGATTTT
GCCACCGTGCGGAAAGTGCTGAGCATGCCCCAAGTGAATATCGTGAAAAAGACCGAGGTGCAGACAGGCG
GCTTCAGCAAAGAGTCTATCCTGCCCAAGAGGAACAGCGATAAGCTGATCGCCAGAAAGAAGGACTGGGA
CCCTAAGAAGTACGGCGGCTTCGACAGCCCCACCGTGGCCTATTCTGTGCTGGTGGTGGCCAAAGTGGAA
AAGGGCAAGTCCAAGAAACTGAAGAGTGTGAAAGAGCTGCTGGGGATCACCATCATGGAAAGAAGCAGCT
TCGAGAAGAATCCCATCGACTTTCTGGAAGCCAAGGGCTACAAAGAAGTGAAAAAGGACCTGATCATCAA
GCTGCCTAAGTACTCCCTGTTCGAGCTGGAAAACGGCCGGAAGAGAATGCTGGCCTCTGCCGGCGAACTG
CAGAAGGGAAACGAACTGGCCCTGCCCTCCAAATATGTGAACTTCCTGTACCTGGCCAGCCACTATGAGA
AGCTGAAGGGCTCCCCCGAGGATAATGAGCAGAAACAGCTGTTTGTGGAACAGCACAAGCACTACCTGGA
CGAGATCATCGAGCAGATCAGCGAGTTCTCCAAGAGAGTGATCCTGGCCGACGCTAATCTGGACAAAGTG
CTGTCCGCCTACAACAAGCACCGGGATAAGCCCATCAGAGAGCAGGCCGAGAATATCATCCACCTGTTTA
CCCTGACCAATCTGGGAGCCCCTGCCGCCTTCAAGTACTTTGACACCACCATCGACCGGAAGAGGTACAC
CAGCACCAAAGAGGTGCTGGACGCCACCCTGATCCACCAGAGCATCACCGGCCTGTACGAGACACGGATC
GACCTGTCTCAGCTGGGAGGCGACAAAAGGCCGGCGGCCACGAAAAAGGCCGGCCAGGCAAAAAAGAAAA
AGGAATTGTGATAAACGTCCCGATCGTTCAAACATTTGGCAATAAAGTTTCTTAAGATTGAATCCTGTTG
CCGGTCTTGCGATGATTATCATATAATTTCTGTTGAATTACGTTAAGCATGTAATAATTAACATGTAATG
CATGACGTTATTTATGAGATGGGTTTTTATGATTAGAGTCCCGCAATTATACATTTAATACGCGATAGAA
AACAAAATATAGCGCGCAAACTAGGATAAATTATCGCGCGCGGTGTCATCTATGTTACTAGATCGGGAAT
TGATCCCCCCTCGACAGCTTCCGGAAAGGGCGAATTCGCAACTTTGTATACAAAAGTTGAACGAGAAACG
TAAAATGATATAAATATCAATATATTAAATTAGATTTTGCATAAAAAACAGACTACATAATACTGTAAAA
CACAACATATCCAGTCACTATGCCATCCAGCTGATATCCCCTATAGTGAGTCGTATTACATGGTCATAGC
TGTTTCCTGGCAGCTCTGGCCCGTGTCTCAAAATCTCTGATGTTACATTGCACAAGATAAAAATATATCA
TCATGCCTCCTC
Features (pLannotate 1.2.2; 15 found; start..end, strand, type, name):
     96..119     +  promoter       Pc promoter (fragment): intI1 (promoter lies within the coding sequence); class 1 integron promoter
    295..351     +  CDS            GmR (fragment): gentamycin acetyltransferase; aacC1; confers resistance to gentamycin
    358..1149    +  CDS            SmR: aminoglycoside adenylyltransferase (Murphy, 1985); aadA; confers resistance to spectinomycin and streptomycin
   1242..1830    +  rep_origin     ori: high-copy-number ColE1/pMB1/pBR322/pUC origin of replication
   2013..2105    +  CDS            lacI (fragment): lac repressor; lacI; The lac repressor binds to the lac operator to inhibit transcription in E. coli. This inhibition can be relieved by adding lactose or isopropyl-β-D-thiogalactopyranoside (IPTG).
   2160..2187    -  terminator     rrnB T2 terminator: transcription terminator T2 from the E. coli rrnB gene
   2319..2362    +  terminator     rrnB T1 terminator: Escherichia coli rrnB; transcription terminator T1 from the E. coli rrnB gene
   2409..2445    -  CDS            lacZα (fragment): LacZα fragment of β-galactosidase; lacZ fragment
   2461..2560    +  protein_bind   attL1: mutant version of attL; recombination site for the Gateway® LR reaction LR Clonase™
   2714..4315    +  CDS            Cas9(N): N-terminal portion of Streptococcus pyogenes Cas9 (Zetsche et al., 2015)
   4316..6814    +  CDS            Cas9(C): C-terminal portion of Streptococcus pyogenes Cas9 (Zetsche et al., 2015)
   6815..6862    +  CDS            nucleoplasmin NLS: bipartite nuclear localization signal from nucleoplasmin
   6882..7134    +  terminator     NOS terminator: nopaline synthase terminator and poly(A) signal
   7179..7302    +  protein_bind   attR5: mutant version of attR; recombination site for the Gateway® LR reaction LR Clonase™
   7320..7338    -  promoter       T7 promoter: promoter for bacteriophage T7 RNA polymerase
