[The description below was written by a language model from this plasmid's Addgene catalogue record and pLannotate feature annotations shown in this document.]
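Description:
pYPQ158 is a Gateway entry vector carrying a human codon-optimized Streptococcus pyogenes Cas9 (hSpCas9), built on the pNJB185-linker6 backbone by Gibson cloning as part of a CRISPR/Cas9 toolbox for multiplexed plant genome editing and transcriptional regulation. It is a 7.4 kb high-copy plasmid maintained in E. coli through a ColE1/pUC-type origin and selected with spectinomycin via the aadA aminoglycoside adenylyltransferase gene. Short annotated fragments of a class 1 integron promoter, a gentamicin resistance gene, lacI and lacZα appear to be backbone remnants rather than functional parts. rrnB T1 and T2 terminators sit upstream of the cloning region, where they typically insulate the insert from read-through transcription in bacteria.

The payload lies between an attL1 site and an attR5 site. This pairing is characteristic of MultiSite Gateway assembly, allowing the Cas9 module to be combined by LR recombination with a second entry clone (for example a guide RNA cassette) in a destination vector. The Cas9 coding sequence is annotated as two contiguous segments that together make up the full-length open reading frame. It is followed by a bipartite nucleoplasmin nuclear localization signal and a NOS terminator/polyadenylation signal suited to expression in plant cells. The catalogue entry lists an N-terminal 3XFLAG tag and an NLS fusion; the tag is not called in the feature table, though unannotated sequence between attL1 and the start of Cas9 could hold it. No promoter is annotated upstream of Cas9, so expression presumably depends on a promoter supplied by the destination vector after recombination. A T7 promoter lies just outside attR5 in reverse orientation.
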