Addgene plasmid #69307: pYPQ158
Purpose: Gateway entry vector with hSpCas9 (Human codon optimized)
Depositing lab: Yiping Qi. Depositing organization: East Carolina University. Publication: A CRISPR/Cas9 toolbox for multiplexed plant genome editing and transcriptional regulation. Lowder LG, Paul JW, Baltes NJ, Voytas DF, Zhang Y, Zhang D, Tang X, Zheng X, Hsieh TF, Qi Y. Plant Physiol. 2015 Aug 21. pii: pp.00636.2015. 10.1104/pp.15.00636 PubMed 26297141.
Backbone
  Vector backbone: pNJB185-linker6
  Vector type: CRISPR
Growth in bacteria
  Bacterial resistance: Spectinomycin, 50 μg/mL
  Growth temperature: 37°C
  Growth strain: DH5alpha
  Copy number: High Copy
Gene/Insert
  Gene/Insert name: hSpCas9 (Human codon optimized)
  Mutation: NLS fusion
  Tag / fusion protein: 3XFLAG (N terminal on insert)
  Cloning method: Gibson Cloning
Terms and licenses: Academic/Nonprofit Terms; Industry Terms: Not Available to Industry
How to cite: pYPQ158 was a gift from Yiping Qi (Addgene plasmid # 69307 ; http://n2t.net/addgene:69307 ; RRID:Addgene_69307)
