>Addgene plasmid #69307 | pYPQ158 | addgene partial sequence | sequence record 124030 | M13-F20 5'-TGTAAAACGACGGCCAGT-3'
ATGATTTTATTTTGACTGATAGTGACCTGTTCGTTGCAACAAATTGATGAGCAATGCTTTTTTATAATGC
CAACTTTGTACAAAAAAGCAGGCTCCGAATTCGCCCTTCACCATGACCGGTGCCACCATGGACTATAAGG
ACCACGACGGAGACTACAAGGATCATGATATTGATTACAAAGACGATGACGATAAGATGGCCCCAAAGAA
GAAGCGGAAGGTCGGTATCCACGGAGTCCCAGCAGCCGACAAGAAGTACAGCATCGGCCTGGACATCGGC
ACCAACTCTGTGGGCTGGGCCGTGATCACCGACGAGTACAAGGTGCCCAGCAAGAAATTCAAGGTGCTGG
GCAACACCGACCGGCACAGCATCAAGAAGAACCTGATCGGAGCCCTGCTGTTCGACAGCGGCGAAACAGC
CGAGGCCACCCGGCTGAAGAGAACCGCCAGAAGAAGATACACCAGACGGAAGAACCGGATCTGCTATCTG
CAAGAGATCTTCAGCAACGAGATGGCCAAGGTGGACGACAGCTTCTTCCACAGACTGGAAGAGTCCTTCC
TGGTGGAAGAGGATAAGAAGCACGAGCGGCACCCCATCTTCGGCAACATCGTGGACGAGGTGGCCTACCA
CGAGAAGTACCCCACCATCTACCACCTGAGAAAGAAACTGGTGGACAGCACCGACAAGGCCGACCTGCGG
CTGATCTATCTGGCCCTGGCCCACATGATCAAGTTCCGGGGCCACTTCCTGATCGAGGGCGACCTGAACC
CCGACAACAGCGACGTGGACAAGCTGTTCATCCAGCTGGTGCAGACCTACAACCAGCTGTTCGAGGAAAA
CCCCATCAACGCCAGCGGCGTGGACGCCAAGGCCATCCTGTCTGCCAGACTGAGCAAGAGCAGACGGCTG
GAAAATCTGATCGCCCAGCTGCCCGGCGAGAAGAAGAATGGCCTGTTCGGAAACCTGATTGCCCTGAGCC
TGGGCCTGACCCCCAACTTCAAGAGCAACTTCGACCTGGCCGAGGATGCCAAACTGCAGCTGAGCAAGGA
CACCTACGACGACGACCTGGA
