>Addgene plasmid #69307 | pYPQ158 | addgene partial sequence | sequence record 124031 | M13-Rev 5'-CAGGAAACAGCTATGACC-3'
TCAGCTGGATGGCATAGTGACTGGATATGTTGTGTTTTACAGTATTATGTAGTCTGTTTTTTATGCAAAA
TCTAATTTAATATATTGATATTTATATCATTTTACGTTTCTCGTTCAACTTTTGTATACAAAGTTGCGAA
TTCGCCCTTTCCGGAAGCTGTCGAGGGGGGATCAATTCCCGATCTAGTAACATAGATGACACCGCGCGCG
ATAATTTATCCTAGTTTGCGCGCTATATTTTGTTTTCTATCGCGTATTAAATGTATAATTGCGGGACTCT
AATCATAAAAACCCATCTCATAAATAACGTCATGCATTACATGTTAATTATTACATGCTTAACGTAATTC
AACAGAAATTATATGATAATCATCGCAAGACCGGCAACAGGATTCAATCTTAAGAAACTTTATTGCCAAA
TGTTTGAACGATCGGACGTTTATCACAATTCCTTTTTCTTTTTTGCCTGGCCGGCCTTTTTCGTGGCCGC
CGGCCTTTTGTCGCCTCCCAGCTGAGACAGGTCGATCCGTGTCTCGTACAGGCCGGTGATGCTCTGGTGG
ATCAGGGTGGCGTCCAGCACCTCTTTGGTGCTGGTGTACCTCTTCCGGTCGATGGTGGTGTCAAAGTACT
TGAAGGCGGCAGGGGCTCCCAGATTGGTCAGGGTAAACAGGTGGATGATATTCTCGGCCTGCTCTCTGAT
GGGCTTATCCCGGTGCTTGTTGTAGGCGGACAGCACTTTGTCCAGATTAGCGTCGGCCAGGATCACTCTC
TTGGAGAACTCGCTGATCTGCTCGATGATCTCGTCCAGGTAGTGCTTGTGCTGTTCCACAAACAGCTGTT
TCTGCTCATTATCCTCGGGGGAGCCCTTCAGCTTCTCATAGTGGCTGGCCAGGTACAGGAAGTTCACATA
TTTGGAGGGCAGGGCCAGTTCGTTTCCCTTCTGCAGTTCGCCGGCAGAGGCCAGCATTCTCTTCCGGCCG
TTTTCCAGCTCGAACAGGGAGTACTTAGGCAGCTTGATGATCAGGTCCTTTTTCACTT
